>Addgene plasmid #58269 | pCAG-HA-rat Nrxn3beta AS4(-) | depositor full sequence | sequence record 107089 | pCAG-HA-rat Nrxn3beta AS4(-) sequence 6223 bps
ACTAGTTATTAATAGTAATCAATTACGGGGTCATTAGTTCATAGCCCATATATGGAGTTCCGCGTTACAT
AACTTACGGTAAATGGCCCGCCTGGCTGACCGCCCAACGACCCCCGCCCATTGACGTCAATAATGACGTA
TGTTCCCATAGTAACGCCAATAGGGACTTTCCATTGACGTCAATGGGTGGAGTATTTACGGTAAACTGCC
CACTTGGCAGTACATCAAGTGTATCATATGCCAAGTACGCCCCCTATTGACGTCAATGACGGTAAATGGC
CCGCCTGGCATTATGCCCAGTACATGACCTTATGGGACTTTCCTACTTGGCAGTACATCTACGTATTAGT
CATCGCTATTACCATGGTCGAGGTGAGCCCCACGTTCTGCTTCACTCTCCCCATCTCCCCCCCCTCCCCA
CCCCCAATTTTGTATTTATTTATTTTTTAATTATTTTGTGCAGCGATGGGGGCGGGGGGGGGGGGGGGGC
GCGCGCCAGGCGGGGCGGGGCGGGGCGAGGGGCGGGGCGGGGCGAGGCGGAGAGGTGCGGCGGCAGCCAA
TCAGAGCGGCGCGCTCCGAAAGTTTCCTTTTATGGCGAGGCGGCGGCGGCGGCGGCCCTATAAAAAGCGA
AGCGCGCGGCGGGCGGGGAGTCGCTGCGACGCTGCCTTCGCCCCGTGCCCCGCTCCGCCGCCGCCTCGCG
CCGCCCGCCCCGGCTCTGACTGACCGCGTTACTCCCACAGGTGAGCGGGCGGGACGGCCCTTCTCCTCCG
GGCTGTAATTAGCGCTTGGTTTAATGACGGCTTGTTTCTTTTCTGTGGCTGCGTGAAAGCCTTGAGGGGC
TCCGGGAGGGCCCTTTGTGCGGGGGGAGCGGCTCGGGGGGTGCGTGCGTGTGTGTGTGCGTGGGGAGCGC
CGCGTGCGGCTCCGCGCTGCCCGGCGGCTGTGAGCGCTGCGGGCGCGGCGCGGGGCTTTGTGCGCTCCGC
AGTGTGCGCGAGGGGAGCGCGGCCGGGGGCGGTGCCCCGCGGTGCGGGGGGGGCTGCGAGGGGAACAAAG
GCTGCGTGCGGGGTGTGTGCGTGGGGGGGTGAGCAGGGGGTGTGGGCGCGTCGGTCGGGCTGCAACCCCC
CCTGCACCCCCCTCCCCGAGTTGCTGAGCACGGCCCGGCTTCGGGTGCGGGGCTCCGTACGGGGCGTGGC
GCGGGGCTCGCCGTGCCGGGCGGGGGGTGGCGGCAGGTGGGGGTGCCGGGCGGGGCGGGGCCGCCTCGGG
CCGGGGAGGGCTCGGGGGAGGGGCGCGGCGGCCCCCGGAGCGCCGGCGGCTGTCGAGGCGCGGCGAGCCG
CAGCCATTGCCTTTTATGGTAATCGTGCGAGAGGGCGCAGGGACTTCCTTTGTCCCAAATCTGTGCGGAG
CCGAAATCTGGGAGGCGCCGCCGCACCCCCTCTAGCGGGCGCGGGGCGAAGCGGTGCGGCGCCGGCAGGA
AGGAAATGGGCGGGGAGGGCCTTCGTGCGTCGCCGCGCCGCCGTCCCCTTCTCCCTCTCCAGCCTCGGGG
CTGTCCGCGGGGGGACGGCTGCCTTCGGGGGGGACGGGGCAGGGCGGGGTTCGGCTTCTGGCGTGTGACC
GGCGGCTCTAGAGCCTCTGCTAACCATGTTCATGCCTTCTTCTTTTTCCTACAGCTCCTGGGCAACGTGC
TGGTTATTGTGCTGTCTCATCATTTTGGCAAAGAATTCGCGGCCGCTAGCGCTACCGGACTCAGATCTCG
AGCTCAAAGCTTGGGACCATGGCACTTCCCAGATGCATGTGGCCAAATTATGTTTGGAGAGCTATGATGG
CATGTGTGGTCCACAGGGGATCCGGTGCCCCATTGACTCTCTGCTTGTTGGGATGTTTGCTACAGACTTT
TCACGTACTCTCTCAAAAGTATCCATACGACGTTCCGGACTACGCATCTTCTAATGTAGCCTCCTCCTCC
TCCTCTTCTTCCTCTCCGGGATCTCACTCTCAGCACGAACACCATTTCCACGGCAGCAAGCACCACTCTG
TGCCTATTTCTATCTATCGCTCCCCTGTTTCCCTTCGAGGAGGGCACGCTGGTGCCACATATATCTTTGG
GAAAAGCGGTGGTCTCATCCTCTACACCTGGCCAGCAAATGACAGACCCAGCACACGCTCTGACCGCCTC
GCCGTGGGATTCAGCACCACTGTGAAGGATGGTGTCTTAGTACGCATCGACAGTGCCCCTGGACTTGGCG
ACTTTCTCCAGCTTCACATAGAACAAGGGAAAATTGGAGTTGTCTTCAATATTGGCACAGTTGACATCTC
CATCAAAGAAGAGAGAACCCCTGTCAACGATGGCAAATACCATGTGGTGCGCTTCACCAGAAATGGGGGC
AATGCAACCCTTCAGGTGGACAACTGGCCAGTGAATGAGCATTATCCTACAGGCCGGCAGCTAACCATCT
TCAACACCCAGGCGCAAATAGCCATCGGAGGAAAGGACAAAGGACGTCTCTTCCAAGGCCAACTCTCTGG
GCTCTATTATGATGGTTTGAAAGTACTGAACATGGCGGCTGAGAACAACCCTAATATTAAAATCAATGGA
AGTGTCCGGCTAGTGGGAGAAGTCCCATCAGTCTCGGGAACAACACAAACAACCTCCATGCCACCTGAAA
TGTCTACCACTGTCATGGAAACCACCACCACGATGGCTACGACCACCACCCGCAAAAACCGCTCTACAGC
CAGCATTCAGCCAACATCAGATGACCTTGTTTCATCTGCTGAATGCTCAAGTGATGATGAAGACTTTGTC
GAGTGTGAACCAAGTACAGCAAACCCCACGGAGCCAGGAATCAGACGGGTTCCGGGGGCCTCAGAGGTGA
TCCGGGAGTCCAGCAGTACAACAGGGATGGTCGTCGGCATTGTGGCTGCTGCCGCCCTCTGCATCTTGAT
CCTCCTGTACGCCATGTACAAGTACAGGAACAGGGACGAGGGGTCCTATCAAGTGGACGAGACGAGGAAC
TACATCAGCAACTCGGCCCAGAGCAACGGCACGCTCATGAAGGAGAAACAAGCCAGCTCCAAGAGCGGCC
ATAAGAAACAGAAAAACAAGGACAAGGAGTATTATGTGTAACTCGAGGTACCCCCGGGGAGCTCAATTCA
CTCCTCAGGTGCAGGCTGCCTATCAGAAGGTGGTGGCTGGTGTGGCCAATGCCCTGGCTCACAAATACCA
CTGAGATCTTTTTCCCTCTGCCAAAAATTATGGGGACATCATGAAGCCCCTTGAGCATCTGACTTCTGGC
TAATAAAGGAAATTTATTTTCATTGCAATAGTGTGTTGGAATTTTTTGTGTCTCTCACTCGGAAGGACAT
ATGGGAGGGCAAATCATTTAAAACATCAGAATGAGTATTTGGTTTAGAGTTTGGCAACATATGCCCATAT
GCTGGCTGCCATGAACAAAGGTTGGCTATAAAGAGGTCATCAGTATATGAAACAGCCCCCTGCTGTCCAT
TCCTTATTCCATAGAAAAGCCTTGACTTGAGGTTAGATTTTTTTTATATTTTGTTTTGTGTTATTTTTTT
CTTTAACATCCCTAAAATTTTCCTTACATGTTTTACTAGCCAGATTTTTCCTCCTCTCCTGACTACTCCC
AGTCATAGCTGTCCCTCTTCTCTTATGGAGATCCCTCGACCTGCAGCCCAAGCTTGGCGTAATCATGGTC
ATAGCTGTTTCCTGTGTGAAATTGTTATCCGCTCACAATTCCACACAACATACGAGCCGGAAGCATAAAG
TGTAAAGCCTGGGGTGCCTAATGAGTGAGCTAACTCACATTAATTGCGTTGCGCTCACTGCCCGCTTTCC
AGTCGGGAAACCTGTCGTGCCAGCGGATCCGCATCTCAATTAGTCAGCAACCATAGTCCCGCCCCTAACT
CCGCCCATCCCGCCCCTAACTCCGCCCAGTTCCGCCCATTCTCCGCCCCATGGCTGACTAATTTTTTTTA
TTTATGCAGAGGCCGAGGCCGCCTCGGCCTCTGAGCTATTCCAGAAGTAGTGAGGAGGCTTTTTTGGAGG
CCTAGGCTTTTGCAAAAAGCTAACTTGTTTATTGCAGCTTATAATGGTTACAAATAAAGCAATAGCATCA
CAAATTTCACAAATAAAGCATTTTTTTCACTGCATTCTAGTTGTGGTTTGTCCAAACTCATCAATGTATC
TTATCATGTCTGGATCCGCTGCATTAATGAATCGGCCAACGCGCGGGGAGAGGCGGTTTGCGTATTGGGC
GCTCTTCCGCTTCCTCGCTCACTGACTCGCTGCGCTCGGTCGTTCGGCTGCGGCGAGCGGTATCAGCTCA
CTCAAAGGCGGTAATACGGTTATCCACAGAATCAGGGGATAACGCAGGAAAGAACATGTGAGCAAAAGGC
CAGCAAAAGGCCAGGAACCGTAAAAAGGCCGCGTTGCTGGCGTTTTTCCATAGGCTCCGCCCCCCTGACG
AGCATCACAAAAATCGACGCTCAAGTCAGAGGTGGCGAAACCCGACAGGACTATAAAGATACCAGGCGTT
TCCCCCTGGAAGCTCCCTCGTGCGCTCTCCTGTTCCGACCCTGCCGCTTACCGGATACCTGTCCGCCTTT
CTCCCTTCGGGAAGCGTGGCGCTTTCTCATAGCTCACGCTGTAGGTATCTCAGTTCGGTGTAGGTCGTTC
GCTCCAAGCTGGGCTGTGTGCACGAACCCCCCGTTCAGCCCGACCGCTGCGCCTTATCCGGTAACTATCG
TCTTGAGTCCAACCCGGTAAGACACGACTTATCGCCACTGGCAGCAGCCACTGGTAACAGGATTAGCAGA
GCGAGGTATGTAGGCGGTGCTACAGAGTTCTTGAAGTGGTGGCCTAACTACGGCTACACTAGAAGAACAG
TATTTGGTATCTGCGCTCTGCTGAAGCCAGTTACCTTCGGAAAAAGAGTTGGTAGCTCTTGATCCGGCAA
ACAAACCACCGCTGGTAGCGGTGGTTTTTTTGTTTGCAAGCAGCAGATTACGCGCAGAAAAAAAGGATCT
CAAGAAGATCCTTTGATCTTTTCTACGGGGTCTGACGCTCAGTGGAACGAAAACTCACGTTAAGGGATTT
TGGTCATGAGATTATCAAAAAGGATCTTCACCTAGATCCTTTTAAATTAAAAATGAAGTTTTAAATCAAT
CTAAAGTATATATGAGTAAACTTGGTCTGACAGTTACCAATGCTTAATCAGTGAGGCACCTATCTCAGCG
ATCTGTCTATTTCGTTCATCCATAGTTGCCTGACTCCCCGTCGTGTAGATAACTACGATACGGGAGGGCT
TACCATCTGGCCCCAGTGCTGCAATGATACCGCGAGACCCACGCTCACCGGCTCCAGATTTATCAGCAAT
AAACCAGCCAGCCGGAAGGGCCGAGCGCAGAAGTGGTCCTGCAACTTTATCCGCCTCCATCCAGTCTATT
AATTGTTGCCGGGAAGCTAGAGTAAGTAGTTCGCCAGTTAATAGTTTGCGCAACGTTGTTGCCATTGCTA
CAGGCATCGTGGTGTCACGCTCGTCGTTTGGTATGGCTTCATTCAGCTCCGGTTCCCAACGATCAAGGCG
AGTTACATGATCCCCCATGTTGTGCAAAAAAGCGGTTAGCTCCTTCGGTCCTCCGATCGTTGTCAGAAGT
AAGTTGGCCGCAGTGTTATCACTCATGGTTATGGCAGCACTGCATAATTCTCTTACTGTCATGCCATCCG
TAAGATGCTTTTCTGTGACTGGTGAGTACTCAACCAAGTCATTCTGAGAATAGTGTATGCGGCGACCGAG
TTGCTCTTGCCCGGCGTCAATACGGGATAATACCGCGCCACATAGCAGAACTTTAAAAGTGCTCATCATT
GGAAAACGTTCTTCGGGGCGAAAACTCTCAAGGATCTTACCGCTGTTGAGATCCAGTTCGATGTAACCCA
CTCGTGCACCCAACTGATCTTCAGCATCTTTTACTTTCACCAGCGTTTCTGGGTGAGCAAAAACAGGAAG
GCAAAATGCCGCAAAAAAGGGAATAAGGGCGACACGGAAATGTTGAATACTCATACTCTTCCTTTTTCAA
TATTATTGAAGCATTTATCAGGGTTATTGTCTCATGAGCGGATACATATTTGAATGTATTTAGAAAAATA
AACAAATAGGGGTTCCGCGCACATTTCCCCGAAAAGTGCCACCTGGGTCGACATTGATTATTG
Features (pLannotate 1.2.2; 20 found; start..end, strand, type, name):
    368..645     +  promoter       chicken β-actin promoter: No description available
    647..1664    +  intron         chimeric intron: chimera between introns from chicken β-actin and rabbit β-globin
   1662..1718    +  CDS            HBB (fragment): HBB_LEPEU - Experimental evidence at protein level: Swiss-Prot protein existence level 1. Involved in oxygen transport from the lung to the various peripheral tissues. From Lepus europaeus (European hare).
   1725..1757    +  misc_feature   MCS (fragment): multiple cloning site
   1769..1909    +  CDS            Nlgn1 (fragment): NLGN1_MOUSE - Also known as Kiaa1070. Experimental evidence at protein level: Swiss-Prot protein existence level 1. Cell surface protein involved in cell-cell-interactions via its interactions with neurexin family members. Plays a role in synapse function and synaptic signal transmission, and probably mediates its effects by recruiting and clustering other synaptic proteins. May promote the initial formation of synapses, but is not essential for this. In vitro, triggers the de novo formation of presynaptic structures. May be involved in specification of excitatory synapses. Required to maintai
   1931..3118    +  CDS            NRXN3 (fragment): NRX3B_BOVIN - Experimental evidence at protein level: Swiss-Prot protein existence level 1. Neuronal cell surface protein that may be involved in cell recognition and cell adhesion. May play a role in angiogenesis (By similarity). From Bos taurus (Bovine).
   3138..3221    +  CDS            HBB (fragment): HBB_PONPY - Experimental evidence at transcript level: Swiss-Prot protein existence level 2. Involved in oxygen transport from the lung to the various peripheral tissues. From Pongo pygmaeus (Bornean orangutan).
   3292..3347    +  polyA_signal   β-globin poly(A) signal: rabbit β-globin polyadenylation signal (Gil and Proudfoot, 1987)
   3732..3748    -  protein_bind   lac operator: The lac repressor binds to the lac operator to inhibit transcription in E. coli. This inhibition can be relieved by adding lactose or isopropyl-β-D-thiogalactopyranoside (IPTG). lac repressor encoded by lacI
   3756..3786    -  promoter       lac promoter: promoter for the E. coli lac operon
   3801..3822    -  protein_bind   CAP binding site: CAP binding activates transcription in the presence of cAMP. E. coli catabolite activator protein
   3835..3874    -  CDS            lacI (fragment): lac repressor; lacI; The lac repressor binds to the lac operator to inhibit transcription in E. coli. This inhibition can be relieved by adding lactose or isopropyl-β-D-thiogalactopyranoside (IPTG).
   3881..3903    +  promoter       SV40 promoter (fragment): SV40 enhancer and early promoter
   3927..4062    +  rep_origin     SV40 ori: SV40 origin of replication
   4082..4216    +  polyA_signal   SV40 poly(A) signal: SV40 polyadenylation signal
   4218..4272    -  CDS            lacI (fragment): lac repressor; lacI; The lac repressor binds to the lac operator to inhibit transcription in E. coli. This inhibition can be relieved by adding lactose or isopropyl-β-D-thiogalactopyranoside (IPTG).
   4455..5043    -  rep_origin     ori: high-copy-number ColE1/pMB1/pBR322/pUC origin of replication
   5214..6074    -  CDS            AmpR: β-lactamase; bla; confers resistance to ampicillin, carbenicillin, and related antibiotics
   6075..6179    -  promoter       AmpR promoter: bla
   6210..366     +  enhancer       CMV enhancer (across the origin): human cytomegalovirus immediate early enhancer
