[The description below was written by a language model from this plasmid's Addgene catalogue record and pLannotate feature annotations shown in this document.]
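Description:
pCAG-HA-rat Nrxn3beta AS4(-) is a mammalian expression plasmid of about 6.2 kb built on the pCAGGS backbone. It is propagated in E. coli as a high-copy plasmid through a ColE1/pUC-type origin and is selected with ampicillin via the β-lactamase gene and its own promoter. The backbone also carries remnants of lac regulatory sequences, an SV40 origin of replication, which allows episomal amplification in cells expressing large T antigen, and an SV40 polyadenylation signal.

The payload is a 1,353 bp insert encoding rat neurexin 3β in the splice form that lacks the insert at alternatively spliced segment 4. Transcription is driven by the composite CAG promoter, annotated here as the CMV immediate-early enhancer (spanning the plasmid origin), the chicken β-actin promoter and a chimeric β-actin/β-globin intron. It ends at the rabbit β-globin poly(A) signal. The short HBB fragments flanking the insert are β-globin exon remnants of this cassette.

An HA epitope sits at the mature N-terminus, after the signal peptide, so it should be displayed extracellularly on the surface protein. The feature table does not annotate the HA tag itself. It does show a short neuroligin-1-matching segment just upstream of the neurexin coding region. This may be a heterologous signal sequence preceding the tag, although the record does not say so.

The construct gives strong constitutive expression of epitope-tagged neurexin 3β in transfected cells or neurons. It comes from work on neurexin–neuroligin interactions at synapses, where the splice-site 4 variant is the relevant variable.
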