Addgene plasmid #58269: pCAG-HA-rat Nrxn3beta AS4(-)
Purpose: Expression plasmid for HA-tagged rat Neurexin 3beta, lacking the insert at alternatively spliced segment 4 (AS4-)
Depositing lab: Peter Scheiffele. Depositing organization: Columbia University. Publication: Silencing of neuroligin function by postsynaptic neurexins. Taniguchi H, Gollan L, Scholl FG, Mahadomrongkul V, Dobler E, Limthong N, Peck M, Aoki C, Scheiffele P. J Neurosci. 2007 Mar 14;27(11):2815-24. 10.1523/JNEUROSCI.0032-07.2007 PubMed 17360903.
Backbone
  Vector backbone: pCAGGS
  Backbone size w/o insert (bp): 4868
  Total vector size (bp): 6221
  Vector type: Mammalian Expression
Growth in bacteria
  Bacterial resistance: Ampicillin, 100 μg/mL
  Growth temperature: 37°C
  Growth strain: DH5alpha
  Copy number: High Copy
Gene/Insert
  Gene/Insert name: Nrxn3beta AS4(-) (alt names: Neurexin 3 beta AS4(-); Nrxn3beta Delta4; Nrxn3)
  Species: R. norvegicus (rat)
  Insert size (bp): 1353
  Entrez Gene: Nrxn3
  Promoter: CAG
  Tag / fusion protein: HA (N terminal on insert)
  Cloning method: Unknown
  Sequencing primers: 5′ pCAG-F (5'-GCAACGTGCTGGTTATTGTG-3'); 3′ Bglob-pA-R (5'-TTTTGGCAGAGGGAAAAAGA-3'); pCAG_rev_seq (5'-CAGCCACCACCTTCTGATAG-3')
Terms and licenses: Academic/Nonprofit Terms; Industry Terms: Not Available to Industry
Depositor comments: See map & sequence file for insert-releasing enzymes (e.g. NheI / KpnI). Insert can also be released by single digest using XhoI. The rat neurexin 3 beta encoded by this plasmid lacks alternatively spliced segment 4 (AS4). Note: HA-epitope tag was introduced at the mature N-terminus.
How to cite: pCAG-HA-rat Nrxn3beta AS4(-) was a gift from Peter Scheiffele (Addgene plasmid # 58269 ; http://n2t.net/addgene:58269 ; RRID:Addgene_58269)
