>Addgene plasmid #58269 | pCAG-HA-rat Nrxn3beta AS4(-) | addgene partial sequence | sequence record 115736 | Bglob-pA-R 5'-ttttggcagagggaaaaaga-3'
ACCTTCTGATAGGCAGCCTGCACCTGAGGAGTGAATTGAGCTCCCCGGGGGTACCTCGAGTTACACATAA
TACTCCTTGTCCTTGTTTTTCTGTTTCTTATGGCCGCTCTTGGAGCTGGCTTGTTTCTCCTTCATGAGCG
TGCCGTTGCTCTGGGCCGAGTTGCTGATGTAGTTCCTCGTCTCGTCCACTTGATAGGACCCCTCGTCCCT
GTTCCTGTACTTGTACATGGCGTACAGGAGGATCAAGATGCAGAGGGCGGCAGCAGCCACAATGCCGACG
ACCATCCCTGTTGTACTGCTGGACTCCCGGATCACCTCTGAGGCCCCCGGAACCCGTCTGATTCCTGGCT
CCGTGGGGTTTGCTGTACTTGGTTCACACTCGACAAAGTCTTCATCATCACTTGAGCATTCAGCAGATGA
AACAAGGTCATCTGATGTTGGCTGAATGCTGGCTGTAGAGCGGTTTTTGCGGGTGGTGGTCGTAGCCATC
GTGGTGGTGGTTTCCATGACAGTGGTAGACATTTCAGGTGGCATGGAGGTTGTTTGTGTTGTTCCCGAGA
CTGATGGGACTTCTCCCACTAGCCGGACACTTCCATTGATTTTAATATTAGGGTTGTTCTCAGCCGCCAT
GTTCAGTACTTTCAAACCATCATAATAGAGCCCAGAGAGTTGGCCTTGGAAGAGACGTCCTTTGTCCTTT
CCTCCGATGGCTATTTGCGCCTGGGTGTTGAAGATGGTTAGCTGCCGGCCTGTAGGATAATGCTCATTCA
CTGGCCAGTTGTCCACCTGAAGGGTTGCA
