>Addgene plasmid #58269 | pCAG-HA-rat Nrxn3beta AS4(-) | addgene partial sequence | sequence record 115751 | pCAG-F 5'-GCAACGTGCTGGTTATTGTG-3'
GGACTCAGATCTCGAGCTCAAGCTTGGGACCATGGCACTTCCCAGATGCATGTGGCCAAATTATGTTTGG
AGAGCTATGATGGCATGTGTGGTCCACAGGGGATCCGGTGCCCCATTGACTCTCTGCTTGTTGGGATGTT
TGCTACAGACTTTTCACGTACTCTCTCAAAAGTATCCATACGACGTTCCGGACTACGCATCTTCTAATGT
AGCCTCCTCCTCCTCCTCTTCTTCCTCTCCGGGATCTCACTCTCAGCACGAACACCATTTCCACGGCAGC
AAGCACCACTCTGTGCCTATTTCTATCTATCGCTCCCCTGTTTCCCTTCGAGGAGGGCACGCTGGTGCCA
CATATATCTTTGGGAAAAGCGGTGGTCTCATCCTCTACACCTGGCCAGCAAATGACAGACCCAGCACACG
CTCTGACCGCCTCGCCGTGGGATTCAGCACCACTGTGAAGGATGGTATCTTAGTACGCATCGACAGTGCC
CCTGGACTTGGCGACTTTCTCCAGCTTCACATAGAACAAGGGAAAATTGGAGTTGTCTTCAATATTGGCA
CAGTTGACATCTCCATCAAAGAAGAGAGAACCCCTGTCAACGATGGCAAATACCATGTGGTGCGCTTCAC
CAGAAATGGGGGCAATGCAACCCTTCAGGTGGACAACTGGCCAGTGAATGAGCATTATCCTACAGGCCGG
CAGCTAACCATCTTCAACACCCAGGCGCAAATAGCCATCGGAGGAAAGGACAAAGGACGTCTCTTCCAAG
GCCAACTCTCTGGGCTCTATTATGATGGTTTGAAAGTACTGAA
